>Addgene plasmid #160365 | pAG469-LifeAct-redFAST | addgene full sequence | sequence record 315365 | Addgene NGS Result
CGTTACATAACTTACGGTAAATGGCCCGCCTGGCTGACCGCCCAACGACCCCCGCCCATTGACGTCAATA
ATGACGTATGTTCCCATAGTAACGCCAATAGGGACTTTCCATTGACGTCAATGGGTGGAGTATTTACGGT
AAACTGCCCACTTGGCAGTACATCAAGTGTATCATATGCCAAGTACGCCCCCTATTGACGTCAATGACGG
TAAATGGCCCGCCTGGCATTATGCCCAGTACATGACCTTATGGGACTTTCCTACTTGGCAGTACATCTAC
GTATTAGTCATCGCTATTACCATGGTGATGCGGTTTTGGCAGTACATCAATGGGCGTGGATAGCGGTTTG
ACTCACGGGGATTTCCAAGTCTCCACCCCATTGACGTCAATGGGAGTTTGTTTTGGCACCAAAATCAACG
GGACTTTCCAAAATGTCGTAACAACTCCGCCCCATTGACGCAAATGGGCGGTAGGCGTGTACGGTGGGAG
GTCTATATAAGCAGAGCTGGTTTAGTGAACCGTCAGATCCGCTAGCGCTACCGGACTCAGATCTGCCACC
ATGGGCGTGGCCGACTTGATCAAGAAGTTCGAGTCCATCTCCAAGGAGGAGGGGGATCCACCGGTCATGG
AGCATGTTGCCTTTGGCAGTGAGGACATCGAGAACACTCTGGCCAAAATGGACGACGGACAACTGGATGG
GTTGGCCTTAGGCGCAATTCAGCTCGATGGTGACGGGAATATCCTGCAGTACAATGCTGCTCAGGGAGAC
ATCACAGGCGCAGATCCCAAACAGGTGATTGGGAAGAACTTCTTCAAGGATGTTGCACCTGGAACGGATT
CTCCCGAGTTTTACGGCAAATTCAAGGTAGGCGTAGCGTCAGGGAATCTGAACACCATGTTCGAATGGAT
GATACCGACAAACAGGGGACCAACCAAGGTCAAGGTGCACATGAAGAAAGCCCTTTCCGGTGACAGCTAT
TGGGTCTTTGTGAAACGGGTGGGATCCGAACAAAAGCTTATTTCTGAAGAGGACTTGTAATAGGCGGCCG
CGACTCTAGATCATAATCAGCCATACCACATTTGTAGAGGTTTTACTTGCTTTAAAAAACCTCCCACACC
TCCCCCTGAACCTGAAACATAAAATGAATGCAATTGTTGTTGTTAACTTGTTTATTGCAGCTTATAATGG
TTACAAATAAAGCAATAGCATCACAAATTTCACAAATAAAGCATTTTTTTCACTGCATTCTAGTTGTGGT
TTGTCCAAACTCATCAATGTATCTTAAGGCGTAAATTGTAAGCGTTAATATTTTGTTAAAATTCGCGTTA
AATTTTTGTTAAATCAGCTCATTTTTTAACCAATAGGCCGAAATCGGCAAAATCCCTTATAAATCAAAAG
AATAGACCGAGATAGGGT
[37 nt withheld, positions 1419-1455]
AAAGAACGTGGACTCCAACGTCAAAGG
[49 nt withheld, positions 1483-1531]
T
[91 nt withheld, positions 1533-1623]
G
[124 nt withheld, positions 1625-1748]
CAGGTGGCACTTTTCGGGGAAATGTGCGCGGAACCCCTATTTGTTTATTTTTCTAAATACATTCAAATAT
GTATCCGCTCATGAGACAATAACCCTGATAAATGCTTCAATAATATTGAAAAAGGAAGAGTCCTGAGGCG
GAAAGAACCAGCTGTGGAATGTGTGTCAGTTAGGGTGTGGAAAGTCCCCAGGCTCCCCAGCAGGCAGAAG
TATGCAAAGCATGCATCTCAATTAGTCAGCAACCAGGTGTGGAAAGTCCCCAGGCTCCCCAGCAGGCAGA
AGTATGCAAAGCATGCATCTCAATTAGTCAGCAACCATAGTCCCGCCCCTAACTCCGCCCATCCCGCCCC
TAACTCCGCCCAGTTCCGCCCATTCTCCGCCCCATGGCTGACTAATTTTTTTTATTTATGCAGAGGCCGA
GGCCGCCTCGGCCTCTGAGCTATTCCAGAAGTAGTGAGGAGGCTTTTTTGGAGGCCTAGGCTTTTGCAAA
GATCGATCAAGAGACAGGATGAGGATCGTTTCGCATGATTGAACAAGATGGATTGCACGCAGGTTCTCCG
GCCGCTTGGGTGGAGAGGCTATTCGGCTATGACTGGGCACAACAGACAATCGGCTGCTCTGATGCCGCCG
TGTTCCGGCTGTCAGCGCAGGGGCGCCCGGTTCTTTTTGTCAAGACCGACCTGTCCGGTGCCCTGAATGA
ACTGCAAGACGAGGCAGCGCGGCTATCGTGGCTGGCCACGACGGGCGTTCCTTGCGCAGCTGTGCTCGAC
GTTGTCACTGAAGCGGGAAGGGACTGGCTGCTATTGGGCGAAGTGCCGGGGCAGGATCTCCTGTCATCTC
ACCTTGCTCCTGCCGAGAAAGTATCCATCATGGCTGATGCAATGCGGCGGCTGCATACGCTTGATCCGGC
TACCTGCCCATTCGACCACCAAGCGAAACATCGCATCGAGCGAGCACGTACTCGGATGGAAGCCGGTCTT
GTCGATCAGGATGATCTGGACGAAGAGCATCAGGGGCTCGCGCCAGCCGAACTGTTCGCCAGGCTCAAGG
CGAGCATGCCCGACGGCGAGGATCTCGTCGTGACCCATGGCGATGCCTGCTTGCCGAATATCATGGTGGA
AAATGGCCGCTTTTCTGGATTCATCGACTGTGGCCGGCTGGGTGTGGCGGACCGCTATCAGGACATAGCG
TTGGCTACCCGTGATATTGCTGAAGAGCTTGGCGGCGAATGGGCTGACCGCTTCCTCGTGCTTTACGGTA
TCGCCGCTCCCGATTCGCAGCGCATCGCCTTCTATCGCCTTCTTGACGAGTTCTTCTGAGCGGGACTCTG
GGGTTCGAAATGACCGACCAAGCGACGCCCAACCTGCCATCACGAGATTTCGATTCCACCGCCGCCTTCT
ATGAAAGGTTGGGCTTCGGAATCGTTTTCCGGGACGCCGGCTGGATGATCCTCCAGCGCGGGGATCTCAT
GCTGGAGTTCTTCGCCCACACTAGGGGGAGGCTAACTGAAACACGGAAGGAGACAATACCGGAAGGAACC
CGCGCTATGACGGCAATAAAAAGACAGAATAAAACGCACGGTGTTGGGTCGTTTGTTCATAAACGCGGGG
TTCGGTCCCAGGGCTGGCACTCTGTCGATACCCCACCGAGACCCCATTGGGGCCAATACGCCCGCGTTTC
TTCCTTTTCCCCACCCCACCCCCCAAGTTCGGGTGAAGGCCCAGGGCTCGCAGCCAACGTCGGGGCGGCA
GGCCCTGCCATAGCCTCAGGTTACTCATATATACTTTAGATTGATTTAAAACTTCATTTTTAATTTAAAA
GGATCTAGGTGAAGATCCTTTTTGATAATCTCATGACCAAAATCCCTTAACGTGAGTTTTCGTTCCACTG
AGCGTCAGACCCCGTAGAAAAGATCAAAGGATCTTCTTGAGATCCTTTTTTTCTGCGCGTAATCTGCTGC
TTGCAAACAAAAAAACCACCGCTACCAGCGGTGGTTTGTTTGCCGGATCAAGAGCTACCAACTCTTTTTC
CGAAGGTAACTGGCTTCAGCAGAGCGCAGATACCAAATACTGTTCTTCTAGTGTAGCCGTAGTTAGGCCA
CCACTTCAAGAACTCTGTAGCACCGCCTACATACCTCGCTCTGCTAATCCTGTTACCAGTGGCTGCTGCC
AGTGGCGATAAGTCGTGTCTTACCGGGTTGGACTCAAGACGATAGTTACCGGATAAGGCGCAGCGGTCGG
GCTGAACGGGGGGTTCGTGCACACAGCCCAGCTTGGAGCGAACGACCTACACCGAACTGAGATACCTACA
GCGTGAGCTATGAGAAAGCGCCACGCTTCCCGAAGGGAGAAAGGCGGACAGGTATCCGGTAAGCGGCAGG
GTCGGAACAGGAGAGCGCACGAGGGAGCTTCCAGGGGGAAACGCCTGGTATCTTTATAGTCCTGTCGGGT
TTCGCCACCTCTGACTTGAGCGTCGATTTTTGTGATGCTCGTCAGGGGGGCGGAGCCTATGGAAAAACGC
CAGCAACGCGGCCTTTTTACGGTTCCTGGCCTTTTGCTGGCCTTTTGCTCACATGTTCTTTCCTGCGTTA
TCCCCTGATTCTGTGGATAACCGTATTACCGCCATGCATTAGTTATTAATAGTAATCAATTACGGGGTCA
TTAGTTCATAGCCCATATATGGAGTTCCG
Features (pLannotate 1.2.2; 17 found; start..end, strand, type, name):
      1..304     +  enhancer       CMV enhancer: human cytomegalovirus immediate early enhancer
    305..508     +  promoter       CMV promoter: human cytomegalovirus (CMV) immediate early promoter
    531..554     +  misc_feature   MCS (fragment): multiple cloning site
    561..626     +  CDS            ABP140 (fragment): AB140_YEAST - Also known as TRM140. Experimental evidence at protein level: Swiss-Prot protein existence level 1. S-adenosyl-L-methionine-dependent methyltransferase that mediates N(3)-methylcytidine modification of residue 32 of the tRNA anticodon loop of tRNA(Thr) and tRNA(Ser). Binds F-actin and shows weak F-actin cross-linking activity. From Saccharomyces cerevisiae (strain ATCC 204508 / S288c) (Baker's yeast).
    627..1001    +  CDS            Y-FAST: small protein tag, derived from photoactive yellow protein, that allows in vivo fluorescent labeling by addition of a cell-permeant fluorogen (Plamont et al., 2016)
   1011..1037    +  CDS            Myc (fragment): Myc (human c-Myc proto-oncogene) epitope tag
   1059..1142    +  CDS            large T antigen (fragment): large T antigen from SV40 (simian virus 40)
   1165..1286    +  polyA_signal   SV40 poly(A) signal: SV40 polyadenylation signal
   1320..1748    -  rep_origin     f1 ori (sequence partly withheld): f1 bacteriophage origin of replication; arrow indicates direction of (+) strand synthesis
   1775..1879    +  promoter       AmpR promoter: bla
   1881..2238    +  promoter       SV40 promoter: SV40 enhancer and early promoter
   2273..3067    +  CDS            NeoR/KanR: aminoglycoside phosphotransferase from Tn5; aph(3')-II (or nptII); confers resistance to neomycin, kanamycin, and G418 (Geneticin®)
   3088..3237    +  CDS            ble (fragment): BLE_KLEPN - Experimental evidence at protein level: Swiss-Prot protein existence level 1. Binding protein with a strong affinity to the bleomycin family of antibiotics. Binds to CL990; an antimitotic-antibiotic compound. From Klebsiella pneumoniae.
   3299..3346    +  polyA_signal   HSV TK poly(A) signal: herpes simplex virus thymidine kinase polyadenylation signal (Cole and Stacy, 1985)
   3437..3453    -  polyA_signal   bGH poly(A) signal (fragment): bovine growth hormone polyadenylation signal
   3675..4263    +  rep_origin     ori: high-copy-number ColE1/pMB1/pBR322/pUC origin of replication
   4378..4437    +  enhancer       CMV enhancer (fragment): human cytomegalovirus immediate early enhancer
