[The description below was written by a language model from this plasmid's Addgene catalogue record and pLannotate feature annotations shown in this document.]
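Description:
pAG469-LifeAct-redFAST is a 4,437 nt mammalian expression plasmid that produces a synthetic fusion of the actin-binding peptide LifeAct to redFAST, a chemogenetic fluorescent reporter. The catalogue lists the backbone as pIRES, but no IRES element is annotated in the sequenced plasmid. The layout shown is a single CMV-driven cassette plus a separate resistance cassette.

Transcription is driven by the human cytomegalovirus immediate early enhancer and promoter and terminated by an SV40 polyadenylation signal. The open reading frame begins with a short fragment matched to yeast ABP140, the protein from which the LifeAct F-actin-binding peptide is derived. This is followed directly by a sequence annotated as Y-FAST, the small tag engineered from photoactive yellow protein that becomes fluorescent only when it binds a cell-permeant fluorogen. That annotation presumably reflects the close similarity of the redFAST variant named in the record. A Myc epitope fragment follows the FAST domain and would allow immunodetection. Short hits to SV40 large T antigen, ble and the bGH poly(A) signal appear to be backbone remnants.

Propagation in E. coli relies on a high-copy ColE1/pUC-type origin, and an f1 origin is also present. A single NeoR/KanR gene sits behind tandem bacterial (AmpR) and SV40 early promoters and ends with an HSV TK poly(A) signal. It confers kanamycin resistance in bacteria and G418 resistance in mammalian cells. The construct is used to label filamentous actin in live mammalian cells after fluorogen addition, as part of a set of orthogonal FAST reporters developed for multicolor imaging.
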