Addgene plasmid #160365: pAG469-LifeAct-redFAST
Purpose: Expresses LifeAct-redFAST in mammalian cells
Depositing lab: Arnaud Gautier. Depositing organization: Sorbonne Université. Publication: Orthogonal fluorescent chemogenetic reporters for multicolor imaging. Tebo AG, Moeyaert B, Thauvin M, Carlon-Andres I, Boken D, Volovitch M, Padilla-Parra S, Dedecker P, Vriz S, Gautier A. Nat Chem Biol. 2020 Aug 10. pii: 10.1038/s41589-020-0611-0. doi: 10.1038/s41589-020-0611-0. PubMed 32778846.
Backbone
  Vector backbone: pIRES
  Vector type: Mammalian Expression
  Selectable markers: Neomycin (select with G418)
Growth in bacteria
  Bacterial resistance: Kanamycin, 50 μg/mL
  Growth temperature: 37°C
  Growth strain: DH5alpha
  Copy number: High Copy
Gene/Insert
  Gene/Insert name: LifeAct-RedFAST
  Species: Synthetic
Terms and licenses: Academic/Nonprofit Terms; Industry Terms: Not Available to Industry
How to cite: pAG469-LifeAct-redFAST was a gift from Arnaud Gautier (Addgene plasmid # 160365 ; http://n2t.net/addgene:160365 ; RRID:Addgene_160365)
